Addgene plasmid #45420: pBbA5k-EPL59
Depositing lab: Aindrila Mukhopadhyay. Depositing organization: Lawrence Berkeley National Laboratory. Publication: Engineering microbial biofuel tolerance and export using efflux pumps. Dunlop MJ, Dossani ZY, Szmidt HL, Chu HC, Lee TS, Keasling JD, Hadi MZ, Mukhopadhyay A. Mol Syst Biol. 2011 May 10;7:487. doi: 10.1038/msb.2011.21. PubMed 21556065.
Backbone
  Vector backbone: pBbA5k
  Vector type: Synthetic Biology
Growth in bacteria
  Bacterial resistance: Kanamycin, 50 μg/mL
  Growth temperature: 37°C
  Growth strain: DH1 with AcrAB knocked out
  Copy number: Low Copy
Gene/Insert
  Gene/Insert name: PSPPH_4014
  Species: Synthetic
  Insert size (bp): 5789
  Promoter: LacUV5
  Tag / fusion protein: His (C terminal on insert)
  Cloning method: Ligation Independent Cloning
  Sequencing primers: 5′ CAA AAG ATC TTT TAA GAA GGA GAT ATA CAT TTG AGA CAA CAG GCT CCT GCC CC; 3′ CAG TGG TGA TGG TGA TGA TGG AAC AGC TGA ACC GAA GGC TTC T
Resource information
  A portion of this plasmid was derived from a plasmid made by: ATCC BAA-978D
Terms and licenses: Academic/Nonprofit Terms; Industry Terms: Not Available to Industry
Depositor comments: Please note that this plasmid may require a unique bacterial strain, so make sure to confirm that you can also obtain the appropriate growth strain. Please contact us or contact our distributors if you have any questions.
How to cite: pBbA5k-EPL59 was a gift from Aindrila Mukhopadhyay (Addgene plasmid # 45420 ; http://n2t.net/addgene:45420 ; RRID:Addgene_45420)
