[The description below was written by a language model from this plasmid's Addgene catalogue record and pLannotate feature annotations shown in this document.]
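Description:
pBbA5k-EPL59 is a bacterial expression plasmid built on pBbA5k, a synthetic-biology backbone, and is intended for use in Escherichia coli. It replicates from the p15A origin, which the record lists as low copy and which is compatible with ColE1-type plasmids. Selection is by kanamycin through the neo/nptII gene, which is followed by a lambda t0 terminator. The annotation also picks up short fragments of an RSF origin, the Tn5 transposase and a tetracycline resistance gene. These appear to be backbone remnants rather than functional parts.

The roughly 5.8 kb insert is catalogued as PSPPH_4014, with part of the plasmid derived from an ATCC genomic DNA source, although the species field reads "Synthetic". The feature table resolves the insert into three consecutive open reading frames. By similarity to the Pseudomonas putida MepABC system, these are annotated as the periplasmic linker, the inner membrane transporter and the outer membrane channel of a tripartite solvent and antibiotic efflux pump. These names reflect homology matches, not necessarily the true identity of the genes. The record states that a C-terminal His tag is fused to the insert, though it is not annotated separately.

Transcription is driven by the lacUV5 promoter with a lac operator. The plasmid carries its own lacI gene under the lacI promoter, so expression is repressed until it is induced with IPTG. The rrnB T1 and T7Te terminators close the operon.

The associated publication concerns engineering microbial biofuel tolerance and export using efflux pumps, and the plasmid's name suggests it is one member of a set of such pump constructs. The recorded host is a DH1 strain lacking the native AcrAB pump, which would allow the activity of the heterologous pump to be assessed without that background.
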