Features (pLannotate 1.2.2; 16 found; start..end, strand, type, name):
     34..1191    +  CDS            mepA: MEPA_PSEPU - Experimental evidence at protein level: Swiss-Prot protein existence level 1. The periplasmic linker protein component of an organic solvent and antibiotic efflux pump; confers resistance to toluene, hexane, p-xylene, ampicillin, penicillin G, erythromycin, novobiocin and tetracycline. From Pseudomonas putida (Arthrobacter siderocapsulatus).
   1198..4329    +  CDS            mepB: MEPB_PSEPU - Experimental evidence at protein level: Swiss-Prot protein existence level 1. The inner membrane transporter component of an organic solvent and antibiotic efflux pump; confers resistance to toluene, hexane, p-xylene, ampicillin, penicillin G, erythromycin, novobiocin and tetracycline. From Pseudomonas putida (Arthrobacter siderocapsulatus).
   4329..5771    +  CDS            mepC: MEPC_PSEPU - Experimental evidence at protein level: Swiss-Prot protein existence level 1. The outer membrane component of an organic solvent and antibiotic efflux pump; confers resistance to toluene, hexane, p- xylene, ampicillin, penicillin G, erythromycin, novobiocin and tetracycline. From Pseudomonas putida (Arthrobacter siderocapsulatus).
   5840..5911    +  terminator     rrnB T1 terminator: transcription terminator T1 from the E. coli rrnB gene
   5927..5954    +  terminator     T7Te terminator: phage T7 early transcription terminator
   5973..6028    -  rep_origin     RSF ori (fragment): Plasmids containing the RSF 1030 origin of replication can be propagated in E. coli cells that contain additional plasmids with compatible origins.
   6116..6661    -  rep_origin     p15A ori: Plasmids containing the medium-copy-number p15A origin of replication can be propagated in E. coli cells that contain a second plasmid with the ColE1 origin.
   6775..6869    -  terminator     lambda t0 terminator: transcription terminator from phage lambda
   6903..7694    -  CDS            neo: KKA2_KLEPN - Also known as kan, nptII. Experimental evidence at protein level: Swiss-Prot protein existence level 1. Resistance to kanamycin, neomycin, paromomycin, ribostamycin, butirosin and gentamicin B. From Klebsiella pneumoniae.
   7726..7830    -  CDS            tnpA (fragment): TN5P_ECOLX - Also known as tnp. Experimental evidence at protein level: Swiss-Prot protein existence level 1. Mediates transposition of transposon Tn5 by a 'cut and paste' mechanism. First, the monomeric transposase binds the 19 bp inverted DNA repeats flanking the transposon. Then, dimerization of the DNA- bound transposase creates a synaptic DNA complex. After nicking of the first DNA strand, excision of the transposon proceeds through a series of intermediates. The transposase then mediates the insertion of the transposon at a new site by strand transfer. The activity of the wild- type tran
   7845..7866    -  protein_bind   CAP binding site: CAP binding activates transcription in the presence of cAMP. E. coli catabolite activator protein
   7879..8961    -  CDS            lacI: lac repressor; lacI; The lac repressor binds to the lac operator to inhibit transcription in E. coli. This inhibition can be relieved by adding lactose or isopropyl-β-D-thiogalactopyranoside (IPTG).
   8962..9039    -  promoter       lacI promoter: lacI
   9047..9326    -  CDS            TcR (fragment): tetracycline efflux protein; tet; confers resistance to tetracycline
   9350..9380    +  promoter       lac UV5 promoter: E. coli lac promoter with an "up" mutation
   9388..9404    +  protein_bind   lac operator: The lac repressor binds to the lac operator to inhibit transcription in E. coli. This inhibition can be relieved by adding lactose or isopropyl-β-D-thiogalactopyranoside (IPTG). lac repressor encoded by lacI
>Addgene plasmid #45420 | pBbA5k-EPL59 | depositor full sequence | sequence record 64019 | pBbA5k-EPL59 sequence 9444 bps
TTGAGACAACAGGCTCCTGCCCCGAGGATCTTCATGCAATTCAAGCCAGCTGTTACCGTTCTGGTCACTG
CCGTCGCCCTGGCAACCCTGCTCAGTGGCTGTAGCAAGAAGGAACAGGCGGCCCCGCCTGCGCAAACCCC
TCAGGTCGGCGTCGTTACCCTCAAAGCACAGCCCTATACCCTGACCACCGAGCTGCCAGGCCGGACCACC
GCATTCCGCGTTGCCGAGGTACGCCCTCAGGTCAACGGCATCATTCTCAAACGTCTGTTTACCGAAGGTG
GCGACGTCAAAGCCGGTCAGCAGCTCTATCAGATCGACCCGGCTGTCTATGAGGCCAATGCCAACAGCGC
CAAGGCGACCCTTCAGTCTGCCAAGTCGATGTCTGATCGCTACAAGCAACTGGTCAGCGAGCAAGCGGTA
AGCCGTCAGGAATACGACACCGCCCAGGCATCGACGCAGGAAGCTCAGGCCGCCTTGCAGACCGCCCAGA
TCAACCTGCGCTACACCAAGGTGCTGGCACCTATTTCAGGTCGTATCGGCCGCTCCGCAGTGACCGAAGG
CGCACTGGTCAGCAGCGCCCAGACCGAAGCAATGGCAACCATCCAGCAGCTCGACCCAATCTACGTGGAC
GTGGTTCAGTCGTCTGCCGACATGCTCAAGCTGCGCAATGACCTGGAAAGCGGCAAGCTGCAGAAAGCCG
GTGACAACGCGGCCAAGGTCAAGCTGACGCTGGAAGACAACAGCGTCTATGGCCAGGAAGGCAAGCTGGA
GTTCTCCGAAGTATCAGTTGATCAGACTACAGGCTCGGTCACCTTGCGCGCCGTGTTCCCGAACCCGGAA
CATCGCTTGTTGCCTGGCATGTTCGTCCACGCGCAATTGCAGGCTGGCGTCAGTGCGAAAGCCATTCTGG
CACCGCAGCAAGGCGTGACCCGCGACCTGAAAGGCACGCCGACCGCCATGATCGTCAACCAGGACAACAA
GGTTGAAATGCGTACGCTGGTGGCCAACCGCACCGTGGGCAGCGACTGGCTGATCGAAGACGGCCTGAAA
GAAGGTGATCGGGTCATTACCGAAGGCTTGCAGTACGTCAAACCAGGCGCCGAAGTGAAAGTCGCCGAAG
CGACCAACGTCAAAGGAGCAAACCCGGCACCTGCCCCGGCCACTGATAAAGCCGCAGGCAGCAAAGGGGA
GTAACCCATGTCGAAATTCTTTATTGATCGACCCATTTTTGCCTGGGTTATTGCCCTCGTGATCATGCTG
GTCGGTGCGCTGTCGATTTCCAGCCTGCCGATCAACCAGTACCCGAGCATCGCACCGCCAGCCATCGGTA
TCCAGGTCACCTATCCGGGCGCCTCCGCTCAGACGGTGCAGGACACTGTGGTGCAGGTGATCGAGCAACA
GCTCAACGGTATCGACAACCTGCGTTATGTGAGCTCGGAAAGTAACTCTGACGGCAGCATGACCATTACC
GCGACCTTCAATCAGGGTACCAACCCTGATACGGCGCAGGTTCAGGTGCAGAACAAGCTCAACCTCGCGA
CCCCGCTGTTGCCACAGGAAGTGCAGCAACAGGGTATCCGCGTGACCAAGGCAGTGAAGAACTTCCTGAT
GGTTATCGGCCTGGTGTCCGAAGACGGCAGCATGGGCAAGGAAGACCTGGCCAACTACATCGTGTCGAAC
ATGCAGGACCCGATTTCCCGGACCTCCGGTGTGGGTGACTTCCAGGTGTTCGGTTCGCAGTACGCCATGC
GTATCTGGCTGGACCCGGCAAAGCTGAACAACTTCCAGCTGACTCCGGTGGACGTGAAAAACGCGATCAC
CGCGCAGAACGTCCAGGTATCGTCCGGCCAGTTGGGTGGCCTGCCGTCCATCAGCGGCCAGCAGTTGAAC
GCCACGATCATCGGCAAGACGCGTCTGCAGACCGCCGAGCAGTTCGGCAACATCTTCCTCAAGGTCAACA
CCGACGGTTCGCAGGTTCGCCTCAAGGACGTCGCGACTGTCGGCCTGGGCGCAGAGAACTACAGCACCGA
CTCGCAGTTCGACGGTAAACCGGCATCGGGTCTGGCAATCAAACTCGCGACCGGTGCCAACGCACTGGAC
ACCGCCAAGGCTATTCGCGCGACCGTTTCGTCGCTGGAGCCGTTCTTCCCGCCAGGCATGAAAGTCGTTT
ACCCGTATGACACCACGCCAGTGGTCAGCGAATCGATCAATGGTGTGGTGCACACCCTGATCGAAGCGAT
CGTGCTGGTGTTCCTGGTGATGTACCTGTTCCTGCAAAACTTCCGCGCCACGGTCATCACGACCATGACC
GTACCGGTAGTATTGCTGGGTACGTTCGGCATCCTCGCGGCATTCGGCTTCACCATCAACACCCTGACCA
TGTTCGGTATGGTGCTGGCCATCGGCTTGCTGGTGGACGATGCGATCGTGGTGGTGGAAAACGTCGAGCG
GGTCATGGAGGAGGAAAAGCTCTCCCCGCGCGACGCCACGATCAAATCCATGACCCAGATCCAGGGTGCG
CTGGTCGGTATTGCGCTGGTGCTGTCGGCGGTTCTGCTGCCCATGGCGTTCTTCGGCGGCTCTACCGGGG
TGATCTATAAACAGTTCTCGATCACCATCGTCTCGGCCATGGCCCTGTCGGTGGTTGTCGCCCTGATCTT
CACCCCGGCGCTGTGCGCAACCATGCTCAAGCCTATCGATCACGAGAAGCACGGCCAGCCAAAACGTGGT
TTCTTCGGCTGGTTCAACCGCACCTTTGACCGCAGCGTTCTGAGCTACGAACGTGGCGTCGGCAACATGC
TCAAGCACAAATGGCCGGCGTATCTGGGCTATATCCTGATCTGCGCAGGCATGGTCTGGATGTTCATGCG
TATCCCGGCCGCGTTCCTTCCGGAAGAAGATCAGGGCGTCATCTTTGCCCAGATCCAGACCCCGGCAGGC
TCCTCTACCGAGCGTACGCAGGAAGTCATCGACAACATGCGTGAATACCTACTGACCAAGGAAAGCGGTG
CAGTGAAGTCGGTGTTCTCGGTAAACGGCTTCAACTTTGCGGGCCGCGGTCAAAGCTCGGCGATTGCGTT
CGTCATGCTCAAGCCGTGGGAAGAACGTGATTCCAACAACAGCGTCTTCGAACTGGCCAAGCGCGCTCAG
GGCTATTTCTTCAGCCTGCGCGACGCAATGGTATTCGCGGTCGTTCCACCGTCTGTTCTCGAGCTGGGTA
ACGCCACAGGTTTCGACGTTTACCTGCAGGATCAGGGCGGCGTGGGTCACGACAAACTGATGGAGGCGCG
TAACCAGTTCCTCGGCATGGCAGCGCAGAGCAAGATTCTCGCAGGCGTGCGTCCGAACGGGCTGAATGAC
GAACCGCAATACCAGTTGATCATCGACGACGAACGCGCCAGTGCGCTGGGCATTACCCTGTCGGACATCA
ACAACACACTGTCCACCGCGTTGGGCGGCAGCTACGTCAATGACTTCATCGACCGTGGCCGTGTGAAGAA
GGTGTACATCCAGGGCGATGCGGGTGCCCGTATGACGCCTGAAGACCTCAAGAAGTGGTACGTGCGCAAC
AGCTCGGGTGAAATGGTGCCGTTCTCGGCCTTCGCCAGCGGCAAATGGACCTACGGCTCACCGAAACTGT
CGCGCTACAACGGCGTGGCAGCAGAGGAAGTGCTCGGTACTCCTGCCCCGGGTTACAGCAGCGGCGAGGC
GATGGCCGAGGTAGAAGCCCTGGCCAAGAAACTGCCGCAAGGTATCGGCATTTCGTGGACCGGTCTGTCC
TACGAGGAACGTTTGTCCGGCTCGCAGGCCCCTGCCCTCTACGCGCTGTCGTTGCTGGTGGTGTTCCTGT
GTCTGGCGGCGCTGTATGAAAGCTGGTCGATTCCGATCGCGGTCATCCTCGTGGTGCCGCTGGGGGTTAT
CGGTGCACTGATGGCAACCAGCCTGCGTGGCCTGTCCAACGACGTGTTCTTCCAGGTGGGCTTGCTGGTG
ACGGTGGGTCTGGCGGCGAAGAACGCCATTCTGATCGTCGAGTTCGCCAAAGAGCTGCACGAACAGGGCA
AGAGCCTGGTCGACTCGGCAATCGAGGCGTGCCGCATGCGTCTGCGCCCGATTATCATGACGTCCATGGC
GTTTATCCTCGGCGTTGTGCCGCTGGCAATCTCCACGGGCGCAGGTTCAGGTAGTCAACATTCGATCGGT
ACTGGTGTAATTGGCGGTATGATCACCGCCGTTATCCTGGCGATCTTCTGGGTGCCCCTGTTCTTTGTCT
CGGTTTCAGGGCTCTTCAAGAGCAAGAAGAAACATATTTCACACGATGAGGCTGGCCAATGAGCAAGTCA
TTGATCTCTCTTGCAGTTACCGCGTTCATTCTCGGCGGCTGCTCTTTGATCCCCGAGTACAAGCAGCCGG
AAGCACCGGTCGCCGCTCAATACCCGCAAGGGCCGGCGTACTCGCCGGTCGAAGGTGCCAAAATGGCTAC
CGCGGAGCAAGGCTGGCGGCACTTCTTCAATGATCCGGCGCTGCAACAGCTGATTCAGACTGCACTGCTC
AACAACCGCGACCTGCGGGTCGCGGCCCTGAACATTGACGCTTACCGTGCCCAGTACCGTATTCAGCGCT
CGGACCTGTTCCCTGCTGTTTCGGCGACAGGTAGCGGTACTCGTCAACGCGTGCCAGCCGACCAGTCGCA
AACCGGTCAAGCAGGCATCACCAGCAGCTATTCGGCAACGCTGGGTGTCAGCTCGTACGAGCTGGACCTC
TTTGGCCGGGTGCGCAGCCTCAGCGAGCAGGCGCTGGAGACTTACTTCTCCAGCGAAGAAGCGCGTCGCA
GCACCCAGATCAGTCTGGTGGCCAGCGTCGCCAATGCCTACATGACCTGGCAGGCCGACAAGGAACTGCT
CAAGCTGACGCAGGACACCCTCAAGACCTACGAAGAAAGCTATCGCCTGACCTCGCGCAGCAATGAAGTC
GGTGTTTCCTCGGCCCTGGACCTGAGCCAGTCACGCACCGCCGTCGAAAGCGCGCGTGCCAAACTGGCTC
AGTACGAGCGTCTGGTTGCACAGGATCAGAACAGTCTGGTTCTGCTGCTCGGCACCAGCCTGCCTGACAA
CCTGCCGGCCAGCCACTTGCTGGATTCCGACATGCTGACCGAAATGCCGGCTGGCCTGCCGTCCGACCTG
CTGCAGCGTCGTCCGGACATTCTGGAGGCCGAGCATACGCTCAAGGCAGCCAACGCCAACATTGGCGCAG
CACGCGCAGCGTTCTTCCCCAGCATCAGCCTGACGGCCAGTGCCGGAACCAGCAGCAGCGAGCTGTCCGG
CCTGTTCAAGGGCGGATCGGGTGCATGGCTGTTCCAGCCAAGCATCAACATCCCGATCTTCAACGCCGGC
AACCTGCGCGCCAGCCTGGACTACTCGAAAATCCAGAAAGAAATCAGCGTCGCCAACTACGAGAAGGCGA
TTCAAACCGCCTTCCAGGAAGTGTCTGACGGCCTGGCTTCACGCAAGACCTACGACGAGCAGCTCCAGGC
GCAACGTGACTTCGTCGCGGCCAACCAGGACTACTACCGTCTGGCCGAGCGTCGCTACCGGATCGGTATC
GACAGCAACCTGACCTTCCTCGACGCCCAGCGCTCGTTGTTCAGCGCGCAACAAACGCTGATCACCGATC
GTCTGTCGCAGCTGACCAGCGAGGTCAACCTGTACAAGGCCCTCGGCGGCGGCTGGTACGAAAGAACCGG
GCAGACCGAAACCATCTCCAAAGAGAAGCCTTCGGTTCAGCTGTTCCATCATCACCATCACCACTGAGGA
TCCAAACTCGAGTAAGGATCTCCAGGCATCAAATAAAACGAAAGGCTCAGTCGAAAGACTGGGCCTTTCG
TTTTATCTGTTGTTTGTCGGTGAACGCTCTCTACTAGAGTCACACTGGCTCACCTTCGGGTGGGCCTTTC
TGCGTTTATACCTAGGGATATATTCCGCTTCCTCGCTCACTGACTCGCTACGCTCGGTCGTTCGACTGCG
GCGAGCGGAAATGGCTTACGAACGGGGCGGAGATTTCCTGGAAGATGCCAGGAAGATACTTAACAGGGAA
GTGAGAGGGCCGCGGCAAAGCCGTTTTTCCATAGGCTCCGCCCCCCTGACAAGCATCACGAAATCTGACG
CTCAAATCAGTGGTGGCGAAACCCGACAGGACTATAAAGATACCAGGCGTTTCCCCCTGGCGGCTCCCTC
GTGCGCTCTCCTGTTCCTGCCTTTCGGTTTACCGGTGTCATTCCGCTGTTATGGCCGCGTTTGTCTCATT
CCACGCCTGACACTCAGTTCCGGGTAGGCAGTTCGCTCCAAGCTGGACTGTATGCACGAACCCCCCGTTC
AGTCCGACCGCTGCGCCTTATCCGGTAACTATCGTCTTGAGTCCAACCCGGAAAGACATGCAAAAGCACC
ACTGGCAGCAGCCACTGGTAATTGATTTAGAGGAGTTAGTCTTGAAGTCATGCGCCGGTTAAGGCTAAAC
TGAAAGGACAAGTTTTGGTGACTGCGCTCCTCCAAGCCAGTTACCTCGGTTCAAAGAGTTGGTAGCTCAG
AGAACCTTCGAAAAACCGCCCTGCAAGGCGGTTTTTTCGTTTTCAGAGCAAGAGATTACGCGCAGACCAA
AACGATCTCAAGAAGATCATCTTATTAATCAGATAAAATATTTCTAGATTTCAGTGCAATTTATCTCTTC
AAATGTAGCACCTGAAGTCAGCCCCATACGATATAAGTTGTTACTAGTGCTTGGATTCTCACCAATAAAA
AACGCCCGGCGGCAACCGAGCGTTCTGAACAAATCCAGATGGAGTTCTGAGGTCATTACTGGATCTATCA
ACAGGAGTCCAAGCGAGCTCTCGAACCCCAGAGTCCCGCTCAGAAGAACTCGTCAAGAAGGCGATAGAAG
GCGATGCGCTGCGAATCGGGAGCGGCGATACCGTAAAGCACGAGGAAGCGGTCAGCCCATTCGCCGCCAA
GCTCTTCAGCAATATCACGGGTAGCCAACGCTATGTCCTGATAGCGGTCCGCCACACCCAGCCGGCCACA
GTCGATGAATCCAGAAAAGCGGCCATTTTCCACCATGATATTCGGCAAGCAGGCATCGCCATGGGTCACG
ACGAGATCCTCGCCGTCGGGCATGCGCGCCTTGAGCCTGGCGAACAGTTCGGCTGGCGCGAGCCCCTGAT
GCTCTTCGTCCAGATCATCCTGATCGACAAGACCGGCTTCCATCCGAGTACGTGCTCGCTCGATGCGATG
TTTCGCTTGGTGGTCGAATGGGCAGGTAGCCGGATCAAGCGTATGCAGCCGCCGCATTGCATCAGCCATG
ATGGATACTTTCTCGGCAGGAGCAAGGTGAGATGACAGGAGATCCTGCCCCGGCACTTCGCCCAATAGCA
GCCAGTCCCTTCCCGCTTCAGTGACAACGTCGAGCACAGCTGCGCAAGGAACGCCCGTCGTGGCCAGCCA
CGATAGCCGCGCTGCCTCGTCCTGCAGTTCATTCAGGGCACCGGACAGGTCGGTCTTGACAAAAAGAACC
GGGCGCCCCTGCGCTGACAGCCGGAACACGGCGGCATCAGAGCAGCCGATTGTCTGTTGTGCCCAGTCAT
AGCCGAATAGCCTCTCCACCCAAGCGGCCGGAGAACCTGCGTGCAATCCATCTTGTTCAATCATGCGAAA
CGATCCTCATCCTGTCTCTTGATCAGATCATGATCCCCTGCGCCATCAGATCCTTGGCGGCAAGAAAGCC
ATCCAGTTTACTTTGCAGGGCTTCCCAACCTTACCAGAGGGCGCCCCAGCTGGCAATTCCGACGTCGGTG
CCTAATGAGTGAGCTAACTTACATTAATTGCGTTGCGCTCACTGCCCGCTTTCCAGTCGGGAAACCTGTC
GTGCCAGCTGCATTAATGAATCGGCCAACGCGCGGGGAGAGGCGGTTTGCGTATTGGGCGCCAGGGTGGT
TTTTCTTTTCACCAGTGAGACGGGCAACAGCTGATTGCCCTTCACCGCCTGGCCCTGAGAGAGTTGCAGC
AAGCGGTCCACGCTGGTTTGCCCCAGCAGGCGAAAATCCTGTTTGATGGTGGTTAACGGCGGGATATAAC
ATGAGCTGTCTTCGGTATCGTCGTATCCCACTACCGAGATGTCCGCACCAACGCGCAGCCCGGACTCGGT
AATGGCGCGCATTGCGCCCAGCGCCATCTGATCGTTGGCAACCAGCATCGCAGTGGGAACGATGCCCTCA
TTCAGCATTTGCATGGTTTGTTGAAAACCGGACATGGCACTCCAGTCGCCTTCCCGTTCCGCTATCGGCT
GAATTTGATTGCGAGTGAGATATTTATGCCAGCCAGCCAGACGCAGACGCGCCGAGACAGAACTTAATGG
GCCCGCTAACAGCGCGATTTGCTGGTGACCCAATGCGACCAGATGCTCCACGCCCAGTCGCGTACCGTCT
TCATGGGAGAAAATAATACTGTTGATGGGTGTCTGGTCAGAGACATCAAGAAATAACGCCGGAACATTAG
TGCAGGCAGCTTCCACAGCAATGGCATCCTGGTCATCCAGCGGATAGTTAATGATCAGCCCACTGACGCG
TTGCGCGAGAAGATTGTGCACCGCCGCTTTACAGGCTTCGACGCCGCTTCGTTCTACCATCGACACCACC
ACGCTGGCACCCAGTTGATCGGCGCGAGATTTAATCGCCGCGACAATTTGCGACGGCGCGTGCAGGGCCA
GACTGGAGGTGGCAACGCCAATCAGCAACGACTGTTTGCCCGCCAGTTGTTGTGCCACGCGGTTGGGAAT
GTAATTCAGCTCCGCCATCGCCGCTTCCACTTTTTCCCGCGTTTTCGCAGAAACGTGGCTGGCCTGGTTC
ACCACGCGGGAAACGGTCTGATAAGAGACACCGGCATACTCTGCGACATCGTATAACGTTACTGGTTTCA
CATTCACCACCCTGAATTGACTCTCTTCCGGGCGCTATCATGCCATACCGCGAAAGGTTTTGCGCCATTC
GATGGTGTCCGGGATCTCGACGCTCTCCCTTATGCGACTCCTGCATTAGGAAGCAGCCCAGTAGTAGGTT
GAGGCCGTTGAGCACCGCCGCCGCAAGGAATGGTGCATGCAAGGAGATGGCGCCCAACAGTCCCCCGGCC
ACGGGGCCTGCCACCATACCCACGCCGAAACAAGCGCTCATGAGCCCGAAGTGGCGAGCCCGATCTTCCC
CATCGGTGATGTCGGCGATATAGGCGCCAGCAACCGCACCTGTGGCGCCGGTGATGCCGGCCACGATGCG
TCCGGCGTAGAGGATCGAGATCGTTTAGGCACCCCAGGCTTTACACTTTATGCTTCCGGCTCGTATAATG
TGTGGAATTGTGAGCGGATAACAATTTCAGAATTCAAAAGATCTTTTAAGAAGGAGATATACAT
