>Addgene plasmid #45420 | pBbA5k-EPL59 | addgene partial sequence | sequence record 78344 | pBbA5c-3  5'-CGTTTTATTTGATGCCTGG-3'
GTGGTGATGGTGATGATGGAACAGCTGAACCGAAGGCTTCTCTTTGGAGATGGTTTCGGTCTGCCCGGTT
CTTTCGTACCAGCCGCCGCCGAGGGCCTTGTACAGGTTGACCTCGCTGGTCAGCTGCGACAGACGATCGG
TGATCAGCGTTTGTTGCGCGCTGAACAACGAGCGCTGGGCGTCGAGGAAGGTCAGGTTGCTGTCGATACC
GATCCGGTAGCGACGCTCGGCCAGACGGTAGTAGTCCTGGTTGGCCGCGACGAAGTCACGTTGCGCCTGG
AGCTGCTCGTCGTAGGTCTTGCGTGAAGCCAGGCCGTCAGACACTTCCTGGAAGGCGGTTTGAATCGCCT
TCTCGTAGTTGGCGACGCTGATTTCTTTCTGGATTTTCGAGTAGTCCAGGCTGGCGCGCAGGTTGCCGGC
GTTGAAGATCGGGATGTTGATGCTTGGCTGGAACAGCCATGCACCCGATCCGCCCTTGAACAGGCCGGAC
AGCTCGCTGCTGCTGGTTCCGGCACTGGCCGTCAGGCTGATGCTGGGGAAGAACGCTGCGCGTGCTGCGC
CAATGTTGGCGTTGGCTGCCTTGAGCGTATGCTCGGCCTCCAGAATGTCCGGACGACGCTGCAGCAGGTC
GGACGGCAGGCCAGCCGGCATTTCGGTCAGCATGTCGGAATCCAGCAAGTGGCTGGCCGGCAGGTTGTCA
GGCAGGCTGGTGCCGAGCAGCAGAACCAGACTGTTCTGATCCTGTGCAACCAGACGCTCGTACTGAGCCA
GTTTGGCACGCGCGCTTTCGACGGCGGTGCGTGACTGGC
